>Addgene plasmid #61216 | pDONR-mDIXDC1 WT | addgene partial sequence | sequence record 102960 | M13pUC-Fwd 5'-CCCAGTCACGACGTTGTAAAACG-3'
ATGATTTTATTTTGACTGATAGTGACCTGTTCGTTGCAACAAATTGATGAGCAATGCTTTTTTATAATGC
CAACTTTGTACAAAAAAGCAGGCTTCATGCTAGCCTGCTTGACCCGCGGGAACTTACTGGACGTCCTGCA
AGAGGGCTTCAATGAGCAACAGCTACAGGCCTACGTGGCCTGGGTGAATGCCCAGCTGAAGAAGAGGCCA
TCCGTGAAGCCTGTGCAGGACCTGCGACAGGATCTCCGAGATGGGGTGATCCTGGCCTATCTCATCGAGA
TTGTTGGTCAGTTGGCCTTGGACTCTGATGCTAGTGTAGACGAGAGAACTGACTTCTTTCTTCTCCATTC
GCCCTTCAAAGCAGCAGGAGAAAAGCTGACTGGAGTGCAGCTGAGTCCCAGTAACCAACAAGAGATGAAG
AGTAATGTGGAGAGGGTCCTTCAGTTTGTGGCTTCCAAAAAGATTCGGATGCATCAGACGTCAGCGAAAG
ATATTGTGGAAGGAAACCTGAAGTCCATCATGAGGCTGGTCCTTGCCTTGGCAGCTCATTTTAAACCTGG
CTCTAGCAGGACAGTGAGCCAGGGGCGAGACTCCAAAGCCCCCGTGCAGAGTCATCAACCACACTGTGCC
ACCGCTGTGGCCCAAGGAGCCGCTGCTGCTCTGGCTGATGTGTGCCATGACGTGTCACGGTCAGGACGGG
ATGTCTTCCGATACAGACAGAGGAACGCCAGCGTGGATGGAGAGATTGAGAACCCATACTGGAGTGTGCG
GGCTCTTGTGCAGCAATATGAAGGTCAACAGAAGTCCCCATCTGAGTCTAGCTGCTCCAGTCTGACTTCA
CCCAGTCCAATCCACAGTGCTAAGAGCGAATCCATTATAACC
