>Addgene plasmid #61216 | pDONR-mDIXDC1 WT | addgene partial sequence | sequence record 103020 | M13-Rev 5'-CAGGAAACAGCTATGACC-3'
AATAATGATTTTATTTTGACTGATAGTGACCTGTTCGTTGCAACAAATTGATAAGCAATGCTTTCTTATA
ATGCCAACTTTGTACAAGAAAGCTGGGTATGGCCCGTGACCATCGTACTTGAAGAAGCTTCTTTTTGGCA
GCACGAATTAGAAACTTCTCAGCGTACTCTGGTGTTAGTCCTCTTTCCTGAGAGAAGCAGCCAGGGAGTG
GCCAGGGTCTCGTTAATTCTCTCTATGGTCTTCTTCCACCCAGGCTACGATTTTCCCTTCCCATCCAGGG
ATGGCATCGTCATCATGGAAAACCTCTTCTTTGACTGTGCCAAACTCGGGATCCAGTGCTTTGAAGTGGT
ATCGGTGATTCCCTTCCCGATCAATAGCTGCTTTAAAATCCTTCAGTGTCACCTCCCCCAACCTCTTTGG
AATATTGACCATGAAGGGCGTGAGCGAGCGGTCGGTGAAATAGAGCACCTTAGTGCAGGTGCTGCTGACG
GCTGGGGAACTCTGGGAGTGAGGCAACGTTGAATTAGGGGGCCAGGATGCCCGGTATTCACTGCTTGCTT
GATTTCTGGGTGACCGCCCCCCAACCTTCCTTTCTTGTTTCTTCTGTGTCTCTACGACATGCAGACGCTC
CATGAGGCTAGAGATTCCCTGCTCCAGGCTGTCAATGGTGTGATGCTGAGGGTCATGGCCACTGAAGCTG
TTGCGCAGGCTGCGGAGAGCATCTCGGACGAGCTGGAGGTCACTGGTCTGTGGCCCTCTGTGGGTGACAG
TAGTGGCGCCTCTTCCTGCCACGGGAAGGACAAAGCCATTGCGCTGAGAACTGTGACTGTTGTAATTTGT
CACCTCATCTGTCTCTCCTTTCATGCAGTGAGCCAGAAGGACATCTTTCTGCTCTAGCTCC
