[The description below was written by a language model from this plasmid's Addgene catalogue record.]
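Description:
pDONR-mDIXDC1 WT is a Gateway entry clone built on the pDONR221 backbone, carrying the wild-type coding sequence for the long isoform of mouse DIXDC1 (also known as Ccd1). It is a bacterial cloning vector, not an expression plasmid. It is maintained at high copy in standard E. coli cloning strains under kanamycin selection. The record lists a backbone of roughly 4.7 kb, an insert of about 2 kb and a total size of about 7 kb. These figures are approximate and do not add up exactly. Part of the reason may be that the donor vector's recombination cassette is replaced when an insert is introduced.

The insert was introduced by Gateway cloning. In a pDONR221-derived entry clone this normally leaves the open reading frame flanked by attL recombination sites, although no feature table is provided to confirm the exact junctions. As is usual for entry clones, no promoter, epitope tag or reporter is recorded, and whether the reading frame retains its native stop codon is not stated. An M13 forward primer site upstream of the insert is listed for sequence verification.

The plasmid serves as a shuttle source for DIXDC1. An LR recombination reaction can transfer the coding sequence into any compatible destination vector, such as mammalian, viral or bacterial expression backbones that supply the promoter, tags and selection markers. The "WT" designation suggests it is the reference version against which mutant forms could be compared. The associated publication concerns a signalling pathway downstream of the LKB1 tumour suppressor that controls Snail1 and metastatic potential.
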