Addgene plasmid #61216: pDONR-mDIXDC1 WT
Purpose: Entry clone encoding long isoform of mouse DIXDC1
Depositing lab: Reuben Shaw. Depositing organization: Salk Institute for Biological Studies. Publication: An AMPK-independent signaling pathway downstream of the LKB1 tumor suppressor controls Snail1 and metastatic potential. Goodwin JM, Svensson RU, Lou HJ, Winslow MM, Turk BE, Shaw RJ. Mol Cell. 2014 Aug 7;55(3):436-50. doi: 10.1016/j.molcel.2014.06.021. Epub 2014 Jul 17. PubMed 25042806.
Backbone
  Vector backbone: pDONR221
  Backbone size w/o insert (bp): 4700
  Total vector size (bp): 7000
  Vector type: DONR clone (Gateway)
Growth in bacteria
  Bacterial resistance: Kanamycin, 50 μg/mL
  Growth temperature: 37°C
  Growth strain: DH5alpha
  Copy number: High Copy
Gene/Insert
  Gene/Insert name: DIXDC1
  Species: M. musculus (mouse)
  Insert size (bp): 2000
  GenBank ID: NM_178118.2
  Entrez Gene: Dixdc1 (a.k.a. 4930563F16Rik, BC048182, Ccd1, Ccd1Aalpha1L, Ccd1Abeta1L, Ccd1BalphaL, Ccd1BbetaL, Ccd1CL, mKIAA1735)
  Cloning method: Gateway Cloning
  Sequencing primers: 5′ M13F
Terms and licenses: Academic/Nonprofit Terms; Industry Terms: Not Available to Industry
How to cite: pDONR-mDIXDC1 WT was a gift from Reuben Shaw (Addgene plasmid # 61216 ; http://n2t.net/addgene:61216 ; RRID:Addgene_61216)
